>Addgene plasmid #87116 | pAAV-mTubb3 | addgene full sequence | sequence record 174241 | Addgene NGS Result
CCTGCAGGCAGCTGCGCGCTCGCTCGCTCACTGAGGCCGCCCGGGCGTCGGGCGACCTTTGGTCGCCCGG
CCTCAGTGAGCGAGCGAGCGCGCAGAGAGGGAGTGGCCAACTCCATCACTAGGGGTTCCTGCGGCCGCAC
GCGTAAGGTCGGGCAGGAAGAGGGCCTATTTCCCATGATTCCTTCATATTTGCATATACGATACAAGGCT
GTTAGAGAGATAATTAGAATTAATTTGACTGTAAACACAAAGATATTAGTACAAAATACGTGACGTAGAA
AGTAATAATTTCTTGGGTAGTTTGCAGTTTTAAAATTATGTTTTAAAATGGACTATCATATGCTTACCGT
AACTTGAAAGTATTTCGATTTCTTGGCTTTATATATCTTGTGGAAAGGACGAAACACCGGCTGCGAGCAA
CTTCACTTGTTTTAGAGCTAGAAATAGCAAGTTAAAATAAGGCTAGTCCGTTATCAACTTGAAAAAGTGG
CACCGAGTCGGTGCTTTTTTTCTAGACCCAGCTTTCTTGTACAAAGTTGGCGTTTAAACGGCTGCGAGCA
ACTTCACTTGGGTATGCCGGCGGTAGCGCTGTGAGCAAGGGCGAGGAGCTGTTCACCGGGGTGGTGCCCA
TCCTGGTCGAGCTGGACGGCGACGTAAACGGCCACAAGTTCAGCGTGTCCGGCGAGGGCGAGGGCGATGC
CACCTACGGCAAGCTGACCCTGAAGTTCATCTGCACCACCGGCAAGCTGCCCGTGCCCTGGCCCACCCTC
GTGACCACCCTGACCTACGGCGTGCAGTGCTTCAGCCGCTACCCCGACCACATGAAGCAGCACGACTTCT
TCAAGTCCGCCATGCCCGAAGGCTACGTCCAGGAGCGCACCATCTTCTTCAAGGACGACGGCAACTACAA
GACCCGCGCCGAGGTGAAGTTCGAGGGCGACACCCTGGTGAACCGCATCGAGCTGAAGGGCATCGACTTC
AAGGAGGACGGCAACATCCTGGGGCACAAGCTGGAGTACAACTACAACAGCCACAACGTCTATATCATGG
CCGACAAGCAGAAGAACGGCATCAAGGTGAACTTCAAGATCCGCCACAACATCGAGGACGGCAGCGTGCA
GCTCGCCGACCACTACCAGCAGAACACCCCCATCGGCGACGGCCCCGTGCTGCTGCCCGACAACCACTAC
CTGAGCACCCAGTCCGCCCTGAGCAAAGACCCCAACGAGAAGCGCGATCACATGGTCCTGCTGGAGTTCG
TGACCGCCGCCGGGATCACTCTCGGCATGGACGAGCTGTACAAGTGGCTGCGAGCAACTTCACTTGGGAC
GCGTAAGCTTTGCAAAGATGGATAAAGTTTTAAACAGAGAGGAATCTTTGCAGCTAATGGACCTTCTAGG
TCTTGAAAGGAGTGGGAATTGGCTCCGGTGCCCGTCAGTGGGCAGAGCGCACATCGCCCACAGTCCCCGA
GAAGTTGGGGGGAGGGGTCGGCAATTGAACCGGTGCCTAGAGAAGGTGGCGCGGGGTAAACTGGGAAAGT
GATGTCGTGTACTGGCTCCGCCTTTTTCCCGAGGGTGGGGGAGAACCGTATATAAGTGCAGTAGTCGCCG
TGAACGTTCTTTTTCGCAACGGGTTTGCCGCCAGAACACAGGTAAGTGCCGTGTGTGGTTCCCGCGGGCC
TGGCCTCTTTACGGGTTATGGCCCTTGCGTGCCTTGAATTACTTCCACCTGGCTGCAGTACGTGATTCTT
GATCCCGAGCTTCGGGTTGGAAGTGGGTGGGAGAGTTCGAGGCCTTGCGCTTAAGGAGCCCCTTCGCCTC
GTGCTTGAGTTGAGGCCTGGCCTGGGCGCTGGGGCCGCCGCGTGCGAATCTGGTGGCACCTTCGCGCCTG
TCTCGCTGCTTTCGATAAGTCTCTAGCCATTTAAAATTTTTGATGACCTGCTGCGACGCTTTTTTTCTGG
CAAGATAGTCTTGTAAATGCGGGCCAAGATCTGCACACTGGTATTTCGGTTTTTGGGGCCGCGGGCGGCG
ACGGGGCCCGTGCGTCCCAGCGCACATGTTCGGCGAGGCGGGGCCTGCGAGCGCGGCCACCGAGAATCGG
ACGGGGGTAGTCTCAAGCTGGCCGGCCTGCTCTGGTGCCTGGCCTCGCGCCGCCGTGTATCGCCCCGCCC
TGGGCGGCAAGGCTGGCCCGGTCGGCACCAGTTGCGTGAGCGGAAAGATGGCCGCTTCCCGGCCCTGCTG
CAGGGAGCTCAAAATGGAGGACGCGGCGCTCGGGAGAGCGGGCGGGTGAGTCACCCACACAAAGGAAAAG
GGCCTTTCCGTCCTCAGCCGTCGCTTCATGTGACTCCACGGAGTACCGGGCGCCGTCCAGGCACCTCGAT
TAGTTCTCGAGCTTTTGGAGTACGTCGTCTTTAGGTTGGGGGGAGGGGTTTTATGCGATGGAGTTTCCCC
ACACTGAGTGGGTGGAGACTGAAGTTAGGCCAGCTTGGCACTTGATGTAATTCTCCTTGGAATTTGCCCT
TTTTGAGTTTGGATCTTGGTTCATTCTCAAGCCTCAGACAGTGGTTCAAAGTTTTTTTCTTCCATTTCAG
GTGTCGTGAGGTACCGGATCCTCTAGAGTCGACGCCACCATGGCATATCCGTATGATGTGCCGGATTATG
CGGTGAGCAAGGGCGAGGAGGATAACATGGCCATCATCAAGGAGTTCATGCGCTTCAAGGTGCACATGGA
GGGCTCCGTGAACGGCCACGAGTTCGAGATCGAGGGCGAGGGCGAGGGCCGCCCCTACGAGGGCACCCAG
ACCGCCAAGCTGAAGGTGACCAAGGGTGGCCCCCTGCCCTTCGCCTGGGACATCCTGTCCCCTCAGTTCA
TGTACGGCTCCAAGGCCTACGTGAAGCACCCCGCCGACATCCCCGACTACTTGAAGCTGTCCTTCCCCGA
GGGCTTCAAGTGGGAGCGCGTGATGAACTTCGAGGACGGCGGCGTGGTGACCGTGACCCAGGACTCCTCC
CTGCAGGACGGCGAGTTCATCTACAAGGTGAAGCTGCGCGGCACCAACTTCCCCTCCGACGGCCCCGTAA
TGCAGAAGAAGACCATGGGCTGGGAGGCCTCCTCCGAGCGGATGTACCCCGAGGACGGCGCCCTGAAGGG
CGAGATCAAGCAGAGGCTGAAGCTGAAGGACGGCGGCCACTACGACGCTGAGGTCAAGACCACCTACAAG
GCCAAGAAGCCCGTGCAGCTGCCCGGCGCCTACAACGTCAACATCAAGTTGGACATCACCTCCCACAACG
AGGACTACACCATCGTGGAACAGTACGAACGCGCCGAGGGCCGCCACTCCACCGGCGGCATGGACGAGCT
GTACAAGTCCGGACTCAGATCTCGAGAGGAGGAGGAGGAGACAGACAGCAGGATGCCCCACCTCGACAGC
CCCGGCAGCTCCCAGCCGAGACGCTCCTTCCTCTCAAGGGTGATCAGGGCAGCGCTACCGTTGCAGCTGC
TTCTGCTGCTGCTGCTGCTCCTGGCCTGCCTGCTACCTGCCTCTGAAGATGACTACAGCTGCACCCAGGC
CAACAACTTTGCCCGATCCTTCTACCCCATGCTGCGGTACACCAACGGGCCACCTCCCACCTAGGAATTC
GATATCAAGCTTATCGATACCGAGCGCTGCTCGAGAGATCTACGGGTGGCATCCCTGTGACCCCTCCCCA
GTGCCTCTCCTGGCCCTGGAAGTTGCCACTCCAGTGCCCACCAGCCTTGTCCTAATAAAATTAAGTTGCA
TCATTTTGTCTGACTAGGTGTCCTTCTATAATATTATGGGGTGGAGGGGGGTGGTATGGAGCAAGGGGCA
AGTTGGGAAGACAACCTGTAGGGCCTGCGGGGTCTATTGGGAACCAAGCTGGAGTGCAGTGGCACAATCT
TGGCTCACTGCAATCTCCGCCTCCTGGGTTCAAGCGATTCTCCTGCCTCAGCCTCCCGAGTTGTTGGGAT
TCCAGGCATGCATGACCAGGCTCAGCTAATTTTTGTTTTTTTGGTAGAGACGGGGTTTCACCATATTGGC
CAGGCTGGTCTCCAACTCCTAATCTCAGGTGATCTACCCACCTTGGCCTCCCAAATTGCTGGGATTACAG
GCGTGAACCACTGCTCCCTTCCCTGTCCTTCTGATTTTGTAGGTAACCACGTGCGGACCGAGCGGCCGCA
GGAACCCCTAGTGATGGAGTTGGCCACTCCCTCTCTGCGCGCTCGCTCGCTCACTGAGGCCGGGCGACCA
AAGGTCGCCCGACGCCCGGGCTTTGCCCGGGCGGCCTCAGTGAGCGAGCGAGCGCGCAGCTGCCTGCAGG
GGCGCCTGATGCGGTATTTTCTCCTTACGCATCTGTGCGGTATTTCACACCGCATA
[95 nt withheld, positions 4397-4491]
T
[46 nt withheld, positions 4493-4538]
C
[141 nt withheld, positions 4540-4680]
CCTTTGACGTTGGAGTCCACGTTCTTT
[37 nt withheld, positions 4708-4744]
ACTCTATCTCGGGCTATTCTTTTGATTTATAAGGGATTTTGCCGATTTCGGTCTATTGGTTAAAAAATGA
GCTGATTTAACAAAAATTTAACGCGAATTTTAACAAAATATTAACGTTTACAATTTTATGGTGCACTCTC
AGTACAATCTGCTCTGATGCCGCATAGTTAAGCCAGCCCCGACACCCGCCAACACCCGCTGACGCGCCCT
GACGGGCTTGTCTGCTCCCGGCATCCGCTTACAGACAAGCTGTGACCGTCTCCGGGAGCTGCATGTGTCA
GAGGTTTTCACCGTCATCACCGAAACGCGCGAGACGAAAGGGCCTCGTGATACGCCTATTTTTATAGGTT
AATGTCATGATAATAATGGTTTCTTAGACGTCAGGTGGCACTTTTCGGGGAAATGTGCGCGGAACCCCTA
TTTGTTTATTTTTCTAAATACATTCAAATATGTATCCGCTCATGAGACAATAACCCTGATAAATGCTTCA
ATAATATTGAAAAAGGAAGAGTATGAGTATTCAACATTTCCGTGTCGCCCTTATTCCCTTTTTTGCGGCA
TTTTGCCTTCCTGTTTTTGCTCACCCAGAAACGCTGGTGAAAGTAAAAGATGCTGAAGATCAGTTGGGTG
CACGAGTGGGTTACATCGAACTGGATCTCAACAGCGGTAAGATCCTTGAGAGTTTTCGCCCCGAAGAACG
TTTTCCAATGATGAGCACTTTTAAAGTTCTGCTATGTGGCGCGGTATTATCCCGTATTGACGCCGGGCAA
GAGCAACTCGGTCGCCGCATACACTATTCTCAGAATGACTTGGTTGAGTACTCACCAGTCACAGAAAAGC
ATCTTACGGATGGCATGACAGTAAGAGAATTATGCAGTGCTGCCATAACCATGAGTGATAACACTGCGGC
CAACTTACTTCTGACAACGATCGGAGGACCGAAGGAGCTAACCGCTTTTTTGCACAACATGGGGGATCAT
GTAACTCGCCTTGATCGTTGGGAACCGGAGCTGAATGAAGCCATACCAAACGACGAGCGTGACACCACGA
TGCCTGTAGCAATGGCAACAACGTTGCGCAAACTATTAACTGGCGAACTACTTACTCTAGCTTCCCGGCA
ACAATTAATAGACTGGATGGAGGCGGATAAAGTTGCAGGACCACTTCTGCGCTCGGCCCTTCCGGCTGGC
TGGTTTATTGCTGATAAATCTGGAGCCGGTGAGCGTGGGTCTCGCGGTATCATTGCAGCACTGGGGCCAG
ATGGTAAGCCCTCCCGTATCGTAGTTATCTACACGACGGGGAGTCAGGCAACTATGGATGAACGAAATAG
ACAGATCGCTGAGATAGGTGCCTCACTGATTAAGCATTGGTAACTGTCAGACCAAGTTTACTCATATATA
CTTTAGATTGATTTAAAACTTCATTTTTAATTTAAAAGGATCTAGGTGAAGATCCTTTTTGATAATCTCA
TGACCAAAATCCCTTAACGTGAGTTTTCGTTCCACTGAGCGTCAGACCCCGTAGAAAAGATCAAAGGATC
TTCTTGAGATCCTTTTTTTCTGCGCGTAATCTGCTGCTTGCAAACAAAAAAACCACCGCTACCAGCGGTG
GTTTGTTTGCCGGATCAAGAGCTACCAACTCTTTTTCCGAAGGTAACTGGCTTCAGCAGAGCGCAGATAC
CAAATACTGTTCTTCTAGTGTAGCCGTAGTTAGGCCACCACTTCAAGAACTCTGTAGCACCGCCTACATA
CCTCGCTCTGCTAATCCTGTTACCAGTGGCTGCTGCCAGTGGCGATAAGTCGTGTCTTACCGGGTTGGAC
TCAAGACGATAGTTACCGGATAAGGCGCAGCGGTCGGGCTGAACGGGGGGTTCGTGCACACAGCCCAGCT
TGGAGCGAACGACCTACACCGAACTGAGATACCTACAGCGTGAGCTATGAGAAAGCGCCACGCTTCCCGA
AGGGAGAAAGGCGGACAGGTATCCGGTAAGCGGCAGGGTCGGAACAGGAGAGCGCACGAGGGAGCTTCCA
GGGGGAAACGCCTGGTATCTTTATAGTCCTGTCGGGTTTCGCCACCTCTGACTTGAGCGTCGATTTTTGT
GATGCTCGTCAGGGGGGCGGAGCCTATGGAAAAACGCCAGCAACGCGGCCTTTTTACGGTTCCTGGCCTT
TTGCTGGCCTTTTGCTCACATGT
Features (pLannotate 1.2.2; 21 found; start..end, strand, type, name):
     12..39      +  repeat_region  AAV2 ITR (fragment): inverted terminal repeat of adeno-associated virus serotype 2 inverted
     68..95      +  repeat_region  AAV2 ITR (fragment): inverted terminal repeat of adeno-associated virus serotype 2 inverted
    160..400     +  promoter       U6 promoter: RNA polymerase III promoter for human U6 snRNA
    429..504     +  misc_RNA       gRNA scaffold: guide RNA scaffold for the Streptococcus pyogenes CRISPR/Cas9 system
    516..537     -  protein_bind   attB2 (fragment): mutant version of attB; recombination site for the Gateway® BP reaction BP Clonase™
    591..1304    +  CDS            EGFP: EGFP is a basic (constitutively fluorescent) green fluorescent protein published in 1996, derived from Aequorea victoria. It is reported to be a rapidly-maturing weak dimer with moderate acid sensitivity.
   1348..1414    +  CDS            small t antigen (fragment): SV40 (simian virus 40) small t antigen
   1421..2599    +  promoter       EF-1α promoter: strong constitutive promoter for human elongation factor EF-1α
   2606..2623    +  misc_feature   MCS (fragment): pUC18/19 multiple cloning site
   2662..3368    +  CDS            mCherry (fragment): monomeric derivative of DsRed fluorescent protein (Shaner et al., 2004) mammalian codon-optimized
   3359..3631    +  CDS            SYNE3 (fragment): SYNE3_HUMAN - Also known as C14orf139 From Homo sapiens (Human).
   3633..3662    +  misc_feature   MCS (fragment): pBluescript multiple cloning site
   3684..4160    +  polyA_signal   hGH poly(A) signal: human growth hormone polyadenylation signal
   4200..4340    +  repeat_region  AAV2 ITR: inverted terminal repeat of adeno-associated virus serotype 2 inverted
   4345..4396    -  misc_feature   bom (fragment): basis of mobility region from pBR322
   4415..4870    +  rep_origin     f1 ori (sequence partly withheld): f1 bacteriophage origin of replication; arrow indicates direction of (+) strand synthesis
   4871..4920    -  misc_feature   bom (fragment): basis of mobility region from pBR322
   5022..5057    -  CDS            rop (fragment): Rop protein, which maintains plasmids at low copy number; rop
   5152..5256    +  promoter       AmpR promoter: bla
   5257..6117    +  CDS            AmpR: β-lactamase; bla; confers resistance to ampicillin, carbenicillin, and related antibiotics
   6288..6876    +  rep_origin     ori: high-copy-number ColE1/pMB1/pBR322/pUC origin of replication
