[The description below was written by a language model from this plasmid's Addgene catalogue record and pLannotate feature annotations shown in this document.]
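Description:
pAAV-mTubb3 is an AAV transfer plasmid built on the PX551 backbone and designed as the donor/guide component for homology-independent targeted integration (HITI) at the mouse Tubb3 locus. It is maintained in bacteria as a high-copy plasmid through a ColE1/pUC-type origin with ampicillin resistance (AmpR with its own promoter), and it also carries an f1 phage origin. The payload lies between AAV2 inverted terminal repeats, which allow the cassette to be packaged into recombinant AAV particles. The right ITR is annotated intact, whereas the left ITR appears only as fragments. This is consistent with the depositor's note that an 11 bp deletion was inherited from the parent backbone and is not thought to have impaired packaging.

Within the ITRs, a human U6 (RNA polymerase III) promoter drives a Tubb3-targeting guide fused to the Streptococcus pyogenes Cas9 gRNA scaffold. No Cas9 coding sequence is annotated, so the nuclease must be supplied from a separate source. Downstream is a promoterless EGFP coding sequence that serves as the knock-in donor. In HITI, Cas9 typically cuts both the genomic target and the donor so that the fragment is inserted by non-homologous end joining, and GFP expression then depends on integration at the target gene. The feature table does not annotate guide target sites flanking the donor. A short SV40-derived fragment (annotated as small t antigen) follows EGFP. A separate EF-1α promoter expresses mCherry fused to a KASH domain (annotated as a SYNE3 fragment), which tethers the red reporter to the nuclear envelope and marks transduced cells; this unit is terminated by the human growth hormone polyadenylation signal. The construct is intended for in vivo or in vitro GFP knock-in genome editing experiments.
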