Addgene plasmid #87116: pAAV-mTubb3
Purpose: AAV backbone plasmid including GFP knock-in donor and Tubb3gRNA for HITI
Depositing lab: Juan Belmonte. Depositing organization: Salk Institute for Biological Studies. Publication: In vivo genome editing via CRISPR/Cas9 mediated homology-independent targeted integration. Suzuki K, Tsunekawa Y, Hernandez-Benitez R, Wu J, Zhu J, Kim EJ, Hatanaka F, Yamamoto M, Araoka T, Li Z, Kurita M, Hishida T, Li M, Aizawa E, Guo S, Chen S, Goebl A, Soligalla RD, Qu J, Jiang T, Fu X, Jafari M, Esteban CR, Berggren WT, Lajara J, Nunez-Delicado E, Guillen P, Campistol JM, Matsuzaki F, Liu GH, Magistretti P, Zhang K, Callaway EM, Zhang K, Belmonte JC. Nature. 2016 Dec 1;540(7631):144-149. doi: 10.1038/nature20565. Epub 2016 Nov 16. PubMed 27851729.
Backbone
  Vector backbone: PX551
  Backbone manufacturer: Addgene 60957
  Vector type: AAV, CRISPR
Growth in bacteria
  Bacterial resistance: Ampicillin, 100 μg/mL
  Growth temperature: 30°C
  Growth strain: NEB Stable
  Copy number: High Copy
Gene/Insert
  Gene/Insert name: U6-mTubb3sgRNA-GFP-EF1a-mCherryKASH-hGHpA
  gRNA/shRNA sequence: GGCTGCGAGCAACTTCACTT
  Species: Synthetic
  Cloning method: Ligation Independent Cloning
  Sequencing primers: 5′ unknown
Terms and licenses: Academic/Nonprofit Terms; Industry Terms: Not Available to Industry
Depositor comments: There is 11bp deletion in left ITR, which is from original backbone plasmid (i.e. PX551). We don't believe it interfered with packaging.
How to cite: pAAV-mTubb3 was a gift from Juan Belmonte (Addgene plasmid # 87116 ; http://n2t.net/addgene:87116 ; RRID:Addgene_87116)
